>Addgene plasmid #182560 | piggybac-Syn-mScn8a_ICL1-sfGFP-P2A-mCherry | addgene full sequence | sequence record 357867 | Addgene NGS Result
GGCCTCCACGGCCAATTCCATATGTGACGACCGACCCCGACCCACTGGACAAGCACCCAACCCCCATTCC
CCAAATTGCGCATCCCCTATCAGAGAGGGGGAGGGGAAACAGGATGCGGCGAGGCGCGTGCGCACTGCCA
GCTTCAGCACCGCGGACAGTGCCTTCGCCCCCGCCTGGCGGCGCGCGCCACCGCCGCCTCAGCACTGAAG
GCGCGCTGACGTCACTCGCCGGTCCCCCGCAAACTCCCCTTCCCGGCCACCTTGGTCGCGTCCGCGCCGC
CGCCGGCCCAGCCGGACCGCACCACGCGAGGCGCGAGATAGGGGGGCACGGGCGCGACCATCTGCGCTGC
GGCGCCGGCGACTCAGCGCTGCCTCAGTCTGCGGTGGGCAGCGGAGGAGTCGTGTCGTGCCTGAGAGCGC
AGCTGTGCTCCTGGGCACCGCGCAGTCCGCCCCCGCGGCTCCTGGCCAGACCACCCCTAGGACCCCCTGC
CCCAAGTCGCAGCCACCGGTATGGTGGTGGCCATGGCTTACGAAGAGCAGAACCAGGCAACACTGGAGGA
GGCAGAGCAGAAAGAGGCAGAGTTCAAGGCGATGCTCGAGCAGCTCAAGAAGCAGCAGGAGGAGGCGCAG
GCTGCTGCAATGGCCACTTCGGCGGGCACCGTCTCAGAAGATGCCATTGAAGAAGAAGGGGAAGATGGGG
TAGGCTCTCCGAGGAGCTCATCTGAGCTGTCTAAACTCAGTTCCAAGAGCGCGAAGGAGCGTCGGAACCG
ACGGAAGAAGAGGAAGCAGAAGGAGCTCTCTGAAGGGGAGGAGAAGGGGGACCCCGAGAAGGTGTTTAAG
TCAGAGTCGGAAGATGGCATGAGAAGGAAGGCCTTCCGGCTGCCAGACAATAGGATAGGGAGGAAATTTT
CCATCATGAATCAGTCGCTGCTCAGCATCCCAGGCTCGCCCTTCCTTTCCCGACACAACAGCAAAAGCAG
CATCTTCAGCTTTCGGGGTCCTGGACGGTTCCGGGACCCCGGTTCGGAGAACGAGTTCGCAGACGACGAG
CACAGCACAGTGGAGGAAAGTGAGGGCCGGCGCGACTCGCTCTTCATCCCGATCCGCGCCCGCGAGCGCC
GCAGCAGCTACTCTGGATACTCAGGATACAGTCAGTGCAGCCGCTCGTCGCGCATCTTCCCCAGCCTGCG
GCGCAGCGTGAAACGCAACAGCACCGTGGACTGCAATGGCGTGGTGTCGCTCATCGGGCCTGGCTCGCAC
ATCGGGCGGCTCCTGCCTGAGGCAACAACTGAGGTGGAGATTAAGAAGAAAGGCCCTGGATCGCTCTTAG
TCTCCATGGAACAACTCGCCTCCTACGGACGGAAGGACAGAATCAACAGTATAATGAGCGTTGTCACAAA
CACACTGGTGGAAGAGCTGGAAGAGTCTCAGAGAAAGTGCCCACCATGCTGGTATAAGTTTGCCAATACT
TTCCTCATCTGGGAGTGTCACCCCTACTGGATAAAACTGAAGGAGATTGTGAACCTGATCGTCATGGACC
CTGGAAGCGGTAGCAAAGGAGAAGAACTTTTCACTGGAGTTGTCCCAATTCTTGTTGAATTAGATGGTGA
TGTTAATGGGCACAAATTTTCTGTCCGTGGAGAGGGTGAAGGTGATGCTACAAACGGAAAACTCACCCTT
AAATTTATTTGCACTACTGGAAAACTACCTGTTCCGTGGCCAACACTTGTCACTACTCTGACCTATGGTG
TTCAATGCTTTTCCCGTTATCCGGATCACATGAAACGGCATGACTTTTTCAAGAGTGCCATGCCCGAAGG
TTATGTACAGGAACGCACTATATCTTTCAAAGATGACGGGACCTACAAGACGCGTGCTGAAGTCAAGTTT
GAAGGTGATACCCTTGTTAATCGTATCGAGTTAAAGGGTATTGATTTTAAAGAAGATGGAAACATTCTTG
GACACAAACTCGAGTACAACTTTAACTCACACAATGTATACATCACGGCAGACAAACAAAAGAATGGAAT
CAAAGCTAACTTCAAAATTCGCCACAACGTTGAAGATGGTTCCGTTCAACTAGCAGACCATTATCAACAA
AATACTCCAATTGGCGATGGCCCTGTCCTTTTACCAGACAACCATTACCTGTCGACACAATCTGTCCTTT
CGAAAGATCCCAACGAAAAGCGTGACCACATGGTCCTTCTTGAGTTTGTAACTGCTGCTGGGATTACACA
TGGCATGGATGAGCTCTACAAAGGATCCGGCGCAACAAACTTCTCTCTGCTGAAACAAGCCGGAGATGTC
GAAGAGAATCCTGGACCGATGGTGAGCAAGGGCGAGGAGGATAACATGGCCATCATCAAGGAGTTCATGC
GCTTCAAGGTGCACATGGAGGGCTCCGTGAACGGCCACGAGTTCGAGATCGAGGGCGAGGGCGAGGGCCG
CCCCTACGAGGGCACCCAGACCGCCAAGCTGAAGGTGACCAAGGGTGGCCCCCTGCCCTTCGCCTGGGAC
ATCCTGTCCCCTCAGTTCATGTACGGCTCCAAGGCCTACGTGAAGCACCCCGCCGACATCCCCGACTACT
TGAAGCTGTCCTTCCCCGAGGGCTTCAAGTGGGAGCGCGTGATGAACTTCGAGGACGGCGGCGTGGTGAC
CGTGACCCAGGACTCCTCCCTGCAGGACGGCGAGTTCATCTACAAGGTGAAGCTGCGCGGCACCAACTTC
CCCTCCGACGGCCCCGTAATGCAGAAGAAGACCATGGGCTGGGAGGCCTCCTCCGAGCGGATGTACCCCG
AGGACGGCGCCCTGAAGGGCGAGATCAAGCAGAGGCTGAAGCTGAAGGACGGCGGCCACTACGACGCTGA
GGTCAAGACCACCTACAAGGCCAAGAAGCCCGTGCAGCTGCCCGGCGCCTACAACGTCAACATCAAGTTG
GACATCACCTCCCACAACGAGGACTACACCATCGTGGAACAGTACGAACGCGCCGAGGGCCGCCACTCCA
CCGGCGGCATGGACGAGCTGTACAAGTAAGAATTCGGCTTCTCGAGGGATTGCGGCCGCGCCCCTCTCCC
TCCCCCCCCCCTAACGTTACTGGCCGAAGCCGCTTGGAATAAGGCCGGTGTGCGTTTGTCTATATGTTAT
TTTCCACCATATTGCCGTCTTTTGGCAATGTGAGGGCCCGGAAACCTGGCCCTGTCTTCTTGACGAGCAT
TCCTAGGGGTCTTTCCCCTCTCGCCAAAGGAATGCAAGGTCTGTTGAATGTCGTGAAGGAAGCAGTTCCT
CTGGAAGCTTCTTGAAGACAAACAACGTCTGTAGCGACCCTTTGCAGGCAGCGGAACCCCCCACCTGGCG
ACAGGTGCCTCTGCGGCCAAAAGCCACGTGTATAAGATACACCTGCAAAGGCGGCACAACCCCAGTGCCA
CGTTGTGAGTTGGATAGTTGTGGAAAGAGTCAAATGGCTCTCCTCAAGCGTATTCAACAAGGGGCTGAAG
GATGCCCAGAAGGTACCCCATTGTATGGGATCTGATCTGGGGCCTCGGTGCACATGCTTTACATGTGTTT
AGTCGAGGTTAAAAAAACGTCTAGGCCCCCCGAACCACGGGGACGTGGTTTTCCTTTGAAAAACACGATA
ATACCTCCGGAATGATTGAACAAGATGGATTGCACGCAGGTTCTCCGGCCGCTTGGGTGGAGAGGCTATT
CGGCTATGACTGGGCACAACAGACAATCGGCTGCTCTGATGCCGCCGTGTTCCGGCTGTCAGCGCAGGGG
CGCCCGGTTCTTTTTGTCAAGACCGACCTGTCCGGTGCCCTGAATGAACTGCAGGACGAGGCAGCGCGGC
TATCGTGGCTGGCCGCGACGGGCGTTCCTTGCGCAGCTGTGCTCGACGTTGTCACTGAAGCGGGAAGGGA
CTGGCTGCTATTGGGCGAAGTGCCGGGGCAGGATCTCCTGTCATCTCACCTTGCTCCTGCCGAGAAAGTA
TCCATCATGGCTGATGCAATGCGGCGGCTGCATACGCTTGATCCGGCTACCTGCCCATTCGACCACCAAG
CGAAACATCGCATCGAGCGAGCACGTACTCGGATGGAAGCCGGTCTTGTCGATCAGGATGATCTGGACGA
AGAGCATCAGGGGCTCGCGCCAGCCGAACTGTTCGCCAGGCTCAAGGCGCGCATGCCCGACGGCGAGGAT
CTCGTCGTGACCCATGGCGATGCCTGCTTGCCGAATATCATGGTGGAAAATGGCCGCTTTTCTGGATTCA
TCGACTGTGGCCGGCTGGGTGTGGCGGACCGCTATCAGGACATAGCGTTGGCTACCCGTGATATTGCTGA
AGAGCTTGGCGGCGAATGGGCTGACCGCTTCCTCGTGCTTTACGGTATCGCCGCTCCCGATTCGCAGCGC
ATCGCCTTCTATCGCCTTCTTGACGAGTTCTTCTGAGTCGACAATCAACCTCTGGATTACAAAATTTGTG
AAAGATTGACTGGTATTCTTAACTATGTTGCTCCTTTTACGCTATGTGGATACGCTGCTTTAATGCCTTT
GTATCATGCGTTAACTAAACTTGTTTATTGCAGCTTATAATGGTTACAAATAAAGCAATAGCATCACAAA
TTTCACAAATAAAGCATTTTTTTCACTGCATTCTAGTTGTGGTTTGTCCAAACTCATCAATGTATCTTAT
CATGTCTGGAATTGACTCAAATGATGTCAATTAGTCTATCAGAAGCTCATCTGGTCTCCCTTCCGGGGGA
CAAGACATCCCTGTTTAATATTTAAACAGCAGTGTTCCCAAACTGGGTTCTTATATCCCTTGCTCTGGTC
AACCAGGTTGCAGGGTTTCCTGTCCTCACAGGAACGAAGTCCCTAAAGAAACAGTGGCAGCCAGGTTTAG
CCCCGGAATTGACTGGATTCCTTTTTTAGGGCCCATTGGTATGGCTTTTTCCCCGTATCCCCCCAGGTGT
CTGCAGGCTCAAAGAGCAGCGAGAAGCGTTCAGAGGAAAGCGATCCCGTGCCACCTTCCCCGTGCCCGGG
CTGTCCCCGCACGCTGCCGGCTCGGGGATGCGGGGGGAGCGCCGGACCGGAGCGGAGCCCCGGGCGGCTC
GCTGCTGCCCCCTAGCGGGGGAGGGACGTAATTACATCCCTGGGGGCTTTGGGGGGGGGCTGTCCCTGAT
ATCTATAACAAGAAAATATATATATAATAAGTTATCACGTAAGTAGAACATGAAATAACAATATAATTAT
CGTATGAGTTAAATCTTAAAAGTCACGTAAAAGATAATCATGCGTCATTTTGACTCACGCGGTCGTTATA
GTTCAAAATCAGTGACACTTACCGCATTGACAAGCACGCCTCACGGGAGCTCCAAGCGGCGACTGAGATG
TCCTAAATGCACAGCGACGGATTCGCGCTATTTAGAAAGAGAGAGCAATATTTCAAGAATGCATGCGTCA
ATTTTACGCAGACTATCTTTCTAGGGTTAATCTAGCTGCATCAGGATCATATCGTCGGGTCTTTTTTCCG
GCTCAGTCATCGCCCAAGCTGGCGCTATCTGGGCATCGGGGAGGAAGAAGCCCGTGCCTTTTCCCGCGAG
GTTGAAGCGGCATGGAAAGAGTTTGCCGAGGATGACTGCTGCTGCATTGACGTTGAGCGAAAACGCACGT
TTACCATGATGATTCGGGAAGGTGTGGCCATGCACGCCTTTAACGGTGAACTGTTCGTTCAGGCCACCTG
GGATACCAGTTCGTCGCGGCTTTTCCGGACACAGTTCCGGATGGTCAGCCCGAAGCGCATCAGCAACCCG
AACAATACCGGCGACAGCCGGAACTGCCGTGCCGGTGTGCAGATTAATGACAGCGGTGCGGCGCTGGGAT
ATTACGTCAGCGAGGACGGGTATCCTGGCTGGATGCCGCAGAAATGGACATGGATACCCCGTGAGTTACC
CGGCGGGCGCGCTTGGCGTAATCATGGTCATAGCTGTTTCCTGTGTGAAATTGTTATCCGCTCACAATTC
CACACAACATACGAGCCGGAAGCATAAAGTGTAAAGCCTGGGGTGCCTAATGAGTGAGCTAACTCACATT
AATTGCGTTGCGCTCACTGCCCGCTTTCCAGTCGGGAAACCTGTCGTGCCAGCTGCATTAATGAATCGGC
CAACGCGCGGGGAGAGGCGGTTTGCGTATTGGGCGCTCTTCCGCTTCCTCGCTCACTGACTCGCTGCGCT
CGGTCGTTCGGCTGCGGCGAGCGGTATCAGCTCACTCAAAGGCGGTAATACGGTTATCCACAGAATCAGG
GGATAACGCAGGAAAGAACATGTGAGCAAAAGGCCAGCAAAAGGCCAGGAACCGTAAAAAGGCCGCGTTG
CTGGCGTTTTTCCATAGGCTCCGCCCCCCTGACGAGCATCACAAAAATCGACGCTCAAGTCAGAGGTGGC
GAAACCCGACAGGACTATAAAGATACCAGGCGTTTCCCCCTGGAAGCTCCCTCGTGCGCTCTCCTGTTCC
GACCCTGCCGCTTACCGGATACCTGTCCGCCTTTCTCCCTTCGGGAAGCGTGGCGCTTTCTCATAGCTCA
CGCTGTAGGTATCTCAGTTCGGTGTAGGTCGTTCGCTCCAAGCTGGGCTGTGTGCACGAACCCCCCGTTC
AGCCCGACCGCTGCGCCTTATCCGGTAACTATCGTCTTGAGTCCAACCCGGTAAGACACGACTTATCGCC
ACTGGCAGCAGCCACTGGTAACAGGATTAGCAGAGCGAGGTATGTAGGCGGTGCTACAGAGTTCTTGAAG
TGGTGGCCTAACTACGGCTACACTAGAAGAACAGTATTTGGTATCTGCGCTCTGCTGAAGCCAGTTACCT
TCGGAAAAAGAGTTGGTAGCTCTTGATCCGGCAAACAAACCACCGCTGGTAGCGGTGGTTTTTTTGTTTG
CAAGCAGCAGATTACGCGCAGAAAAAAAGGATCTCAAGAAGATCCTTTGATCTTTTCTACGGGGTCTGAC
GCTCAGTGGAACGAAAACTCACGTTAAGGGATTTTGGTCATGAGATTATCAAAAAGGATCTTCACCTAGA
TCCTTTTAAATTAAAAATGAAGTTTTAAATCAATCTAAAGTATATATGAGTAAACTTGGTCTGACAGTTA
CCAATGCTTAATCAGTGAGGCACCTATCTCAGCGATCTGTCTATTTCGTTCATCCATAGTTGCCTGACTC
CCCGTCGTGTAGATAACTACGATACGGGAGGGCTTACCATCTGGCCCCAGTGCTGCAATGATACCGCGAG
ACCCACGCTCACCGGCTCCAGATTTATCAGCAATAAACCAGCCAGCCGGAAGGGCCGAGCGCAGAAGTGG
TCCTGCAACTTTATCCGCCTCCATCCAGTCTATTAATTGTTGCCGGGAAGCTAGAGTAAGTAGTTCGCCA
GTTAATAGTTTGCGCAACGTTGTTGCCATTGCTACAGGCATCGTGGTGTCACGCTCGTCGTTTGGTATGG
CTTCATTCAGCTCCGGTTCCCAACGATCAAGGCGAGTTACATGATCCCCCATGTTGTGCAAAAAAGCGGT
TAGCTCCTTCGGTCCTCCGATCGTTGTCAGAAGTAAGTTGGCCGCAGTGTTATCACTCATGGTTATGGCA
GCACTGCATAATTCTCTTACTGTCATGCCATCCGTAAGATGCTTTTCTGTGACTGGTGAGTACTCAACCA
AGTCATTCTGAGAATAGTGTATGCGGCGACCGAGTTGCTCTTGCCCGGCGTCAATACGGGATAATACCGC
GCCACATAGCAGAACTTTAAAAGTGCTCATCATTGGAAAACGTTCTTCGGGGCGAAAACTCTCAAGGATC
TTACCGCTGTTGAGATCCAGTTCGATGTAACCCACTCGTGCACCCAACTGATCTTCAGCATCTTTTACTT
TCACCAGCGTTTCTGGGTGAGCAAAAACAGGAAGGCAAAATGCCGCAAAAAAGGGAATAAGGGCGACACG
GAAATGTTGAATACTCATACTCTTCCTTTTTCAATATTATTGAAGCATTTATCAGGGTTATTGTCTCATG
AGCGGATACATATTTGAATGTATTTAGAAAAATAAACAAATAGGGGTTCCGCGCACATTTCCCCGAAAAG
TGCCACCTAAATTGTAAGCGTTAATATTTTGTTAAAATTCGCGTTAAATTTTTGTTAAATCAGCTCATTT
TTTAACCAATAGGCCGAAATCGGCAAAATCCCTTATAAATCAAAAGAATAGACCGAGATAGGGT
[37 nt withheld, positions 8255-8291]
AAAGAACGTGGACTCCAACGTCAAAGG
[49 nt withheld, positions 8319-8367]
T
[91 nt withheld, positions 8369-8459]
G
[124 nt withheld, positions 8461-8584]
CCCATTCGCCATTCAGGCTGCGCAACTGTTGGGAAGGGCGATCGGTGCGGGCCTCTTCGCTATTACGCCA
GCTGGCGAAAGGGGGATGTGCTGCAAGGCGATTAAGTTGGGTAACGCCAGGGTTTTCCCAGTCACGACGT
TGTAAAACGACGGCCAGTGAGCGCGCCTCGTTCATTCACGTTTTTGAACCCGTGGAGGACGGGCAGACTC
GCGGTGCAAATGTGTTTTACAGCGTGATGGAGCAGATGAAGATGCTCGACACGCTGCAGAACACGCAGCT
AGATTAACCCTAGAAAGATAATCATATTGTGACGTACGTTAAAGATAATCATGTGTAAAATTGACGCATG
TGTTTTATCGGTCTGTATATCGAGGTTTATTTATTAATTTGAATAGATATTAAGTTTTATTATATTTACA
CTTACATACTAATAATAAATTCAACAAACAATTTATTTATGTTTATTTATTTATTAAAAAAAACAAAAAC
TCAAAATTTCTTCTATAAAGTAACAAAACTTTTATGAGGGACAGCCCCCCCCCAAAGCCCCCAGGGATGT
AATTACGTCCCTCCCCCGCTAGGGGGCAGCAGCGAGCCGCCCGGGGCTCCGCTCCGGTCCGGCGCTCCCC
CCGCATCCCCGAGCCGGCAGCGTGCGGGGACAGCCCGGGCACGGGGAAGGTGGCACGGGATCGCTTTCCT
CTGAACGCTTCTCGCTGCTCTTTGAGCCTGCAGACACCTGGGGGGATACGGGGAAAA
Features (pLannotate 1.2.2; 20 found; start..end, strand, type, name):
     25..422     +  promoter       hSyn promoter (fragment): human synapsin I promoter; confers neuron-specific expression (Kügler et al., 2003)
    514..1542    +  CDS            Scn8a (fragment): SCN8A_MOUSE - Also known as Nbna1. Experimental evidence at protein level: Swiss-Prot protein existence level 1. Mediates the voltage-dependent sodium ion permeability of excitable membranes. Assuming opened or closed conformations in response to the voltage difference across the membrane, the protein forms a sodium-selective channel through which Na(+) ions may pass in accordance with their electrochemical gradient. In macrophages, isoform 5 may participate in the control of podosome and invadopodia formation. From Mus musculus (Mouse).
   1552..2262    +  CDS            Superfolder GFP: Superfolder GFP is a basic (constitutively fluorescent) green fluorescent protein published in 2005, derived from Aequorea victoria. It is reported to be a very rapidly-maturing weak dimer.
   2329..3036    +  CDS            mCherry: mCherry is a basic (constitutively fluorescent) red fluorescent protein published in 2004, derived from Discosoma sp.. It is reported to be a very rapidly-maturing monomer with low acid sensitivity.
   3071..3643    +  misc_feature   IRES: internal ribosome entry site (IRES) of the encephalomyocarditis virus (EMCV)
   3652..4446    +  CDS            NeoR/KanR: aminoglycoside phosphotransferase from Tn5; aph(3')-II (or nptII); confers resistance to neomycin, kanamycin, and G418 (Geneticin®)
   4453..4559    +  misc_feature   WPRE (fragment): woodchuck hepatitis virus posttranscriptional regulatory element
   4568..4689    +  polyA_signal   SV40 poly(A) signal: SV40 polyadenylation signal
   4707..4799    +  ncRNA          G-CSF SLDE: Accession: RF00183 - G-CSF factor stem-loop destabilising element (SLDE)
   5496..5963    +  CDS            B (fragment): PORTL_LAMBD - Experimental evidence at protein level: Swiss-Prot protein existence level 1. Forms the portal vertex of the capsid (PubMed:6228056, PubMed:6232391). This portal plays critical roles in head assembly, genome packaging, neck/tail attachment, and genome ejection (Probable). The portal protein multimerizes as a single ring-shaped homododecamer arranged around a central channel (PubMed:6232391). Binds to the terminase subunits to form the packaging machine (PubMed:7799432). From Escherichia phage lambda (Bacteriophage lambda).
   6001..6017    -  protein_bind   lac operator: The lac repressor binds to the lac operator to inhibit transcription in E. coli. This inhibition can be relieved by adding lactose or isopropyl-β-D-thiogalactopyranoside (IPTG). lac repressor encoded by lacI
   6025..6055    -  promoter       lac promoter: promoter for the E. coli lac operon
   6070..6091    -  protein_bind   CAP binding site: CAP binding activates transcription in the presence of cAMP. E. coli catabolite activator protein
   6104..6196    -  CDS            lacI (fragment): lac repressor; lacI; The lac repressor binds to the lac operator to inhibit transcription in E. coli. This inhibition can be relieved by adding lactose or isopropyl-β-D-thiogalactopyranoside (IPTG).
   6379..6967    -  rep_origin     ori: high-copy-number ColE1/pMB1/pBR322/pUC origin of replication
   7138..7998    -  CDS            AmpR: β-lactamase; bla; confers resistance to ampicillin, carbenicillin, and related antibiotics
   7999..8103    -  promoter       AmpR promoter: bla
   8156..8584    -  rep_origin     f1 ori (sequence partly withheld): f1 bacteriophage origin of replication; arrow indicates direction of (+) strand synthesis
   8589..8744    -  CDS            lacZα (fragment): LacZα fragment of β-galactosidase; lacZ fragment
   8746..8865    +  CDS            B (fragment): PORTL_LAMBD - Experimental evidence at protein level: Swiss-Prot protein existence level 1. Forms the portal vertex of the capsid (PubMed:6228056, PubMed:6232391). This portal plays critical roles in head assembly, genome packaging, neck/tail attachment, and genome ejection (Probable). The portal protein multimerizes as a single ring-shaped homododecamer arranged around a central channel (PubMed:6232391). Binds to the terminase subunits to form the packaging machine (PubMed:7799432). From Escherichia phage lambda (Bacteriophage lambda).
