[The description below was written by a language model from this plasmid's Addgene catalogue record and pLannotate feature annotations shown in this document.]
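Description:
piggybac-Syn-mScn8a_ICL1-sfGFP-P2A-mCherry is a 9.3 kb mammalian expression plasmid built on a piggyBac transposon backbone, a design normally used to integrate a cassette into the host genome when a piggyBac transposase is supplied. The automated feature table does not annotate the transposon terminal repeats, so their positions cannot be confirmed from the record. In E. coli the plasmid is maintained through a high-copy ColE1/pUC-type origin and selected with ampicillin via the β-lactamase gene. An f1 origin, lac promoter/operator remnants, lacZα and lacI fragments, and short stretches matching phage lambda sequence appear to be backbone carry-over rather than functional payload.

The expression cassette is driven by a fragment of the human synapsin I promoter, which restricts expression to neurons. It directs a 1,029 bp segment of mouse Scn8a encoding intracellular loop 1 (ICL1) of the voltage-gated sodium channel Nav1.6, cloned between AgeI and EcoRI sites and followed directly by superfolder GFP. According to the catalogue entry, a P2A self-cleaving peptide lies in the short unannotated gap before mCherry. The ICL1-sfGFP fusion and free mCherry are therefore produced as separate proteins from one open reading frame, with the red signal serving as a cell-fill or expression reference against which the green fusion's distribution can be compared. Downstream, an EMCV IRES drives the neomycin phosphotransferase gene on the same transcript for G418 selection, followed by a WPRE fragment and the SV40 polyadenylation signal.

The associated work concerns compartment-specific localization and dynamics of sodium channels, so the construct is suited to testing how the isolated Nav1.6 ICL1 domain localizes within neurons.
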