Addgene plasmid #182560: piggybac-Syn-mScn8a_ICL1-sfGFP-P2A-mCherry
Purpose: Expresses Nav1.6 ICL1 tagged with sfGFP-P2A-mCherry
Depositing lab: James Zhe Liu. Depositing organization: HHMI, Janelia Research Campus. Publication: Direct Observation of Compartment-Specific Localization and Dynamics of Voltage-Gated Sodium Channels. Liu H, Wang HG, Pitt GS, Liu ZJ. J Neurosci. 2022 Jun 6;42(28):5482-98. doi: 10.1523/JNEUROSCI.0086-22.2022. PubMed 35672149.
Backbone
  Vector backbone: Piggybac
  Vector type: Mammalian Expression
  Selectable markers: Neomycin (select with G418)
Growth in bacteria
  Bacterial resistance: Ampicillin, 100 μg/mL
  Growth temperature: 37°C
  Growth strain: DH5alpha
  Copy number: Unknown
Gene/Insert 1
  Gene/Insert name: mouse Scn8a ICL1
  Species: M. musculus (mouse)
  Insert size (bp): 1029
  GenBank ID: NM_001077499.2
  Promoter: Syn
  Cloning method: Restriction Enzyme; 5′ cloning site AgeI (not destroyed); 3′ cloning site EcoRI (not destroyed)
  Sequencing primers: 5′ CAGCGGAGGAGTCGTGTCGT; 3′ AAGACGGCAATATGGTGGAAAA
Gene/Insert 2
  Gene/Insert name: sfGFP-P2A-mCherry
  Insert size (bp): 1485
Terms and licenses: Academic/Nonprofit Terms; Industry Terms: Not Available to Industry
How to cite: piggybac-Syn-mScn8a_ICL1-sfGFP-P2A-mCherry was a gift from James Zhe Liu (Addgene plasmid # 182560 ; http://n2t.net/addgene:182560 ; RRID:Addgene_182560)
